>Addgene plasmid #63853 | AEB-No-aptamer-controlluciferase | depositor full sequence | sequence record 106576 | Full Sequence
TACGTGCCGATCAACGTCTCATTTTCGCCAGATATCCTCGAGCGCGGAATTCCCTAGGGGATCCGAGCTG
TTGACAATTAATCATCGGCTCGTATAATGTGTGGGACGTCAAAAAAAATAAGGAGGTAAAAAATGGAAGC
TTTCGAAGACGCCAAAAACATAAAGAAAGGCCCGGCGCCATTCTATCCTCTAGAGGATGGAACCGCTGGA
GAGCAACTGCATAAGGCTATGAAGAGATACGCCCTGGTTCCTGGAACAATTGCTTTTACAGATGCACATA
TCGAGGTGAACATCACGTACGCGGAATACTTCGAAATGTCCGTTCGGTTGGCAGAAGCTATGAAACGATA
TGGGCTGAATACAAATCACAGAATCGTCGTATGCAGTGAAAACTCTCTTCAATTCTTTATGCCGGTGTTG
GGCGCGTTATTTATCGGAGTTGCAGTTGCGCCCGCGAACGACATTTATAATGAACGTGAATTGCTCAACA
GTATGAACATTTCGCAGCCTACCGTAGTGTTTGTTTCCAAAAAGGGGTTGCAAAAAATTTTGAACGTGCA
AAAAAAATTACCAATAATCCAGAAAATTATTATCATGGATTCTAAAACGGATTACCAGGGATTTCAGTCG
ATGTACACGTTCGTCACATCTCATCTACCTCCCGGTTTTAATGAATACGATTTTGTACCAGAGTCCTTTG
ATCGTGACAAAACAATTGCACTGATAATGAATTCCTCTGGATCTACTGGGTTACCTAAGGGTGTGGCCCT
TCCGCATAGAACTGCCTGCGTCAGATTCTCGCATGCCAGAGATCCTATTTTTGGCAATCAAATCATTCCG
GATACTGCGATTTTAAGTGTTGTTCCATTCCATCACGGTTTTGGAATGTTTACTACACTCGGATATTTGA
TATGTGGATTTCGAGTCGTCTTAATGTATAGATTTGAAGAAGAGCTGTTTTTACGATCCCTTCAGGATTA
CAAAATTCAAAGTGCGTTGCTAGTACCAACCCTATTTTCATTCTTCGCCAAAAGCACTCTGATTGACAAA
TACGATTTATCTAATTTACACGAAATTGCTTCTGGGGGCGCACCTCTTTCGAAAGAAGTCGGGGAAGCGG
TTGCAAAACGCTTCCATCTTCCAGGGATACGACAAGGATATGGGCTCACTGAGACTACATCAGCTATTCT
GATTACACCCGAGGGGGATGATAAACCGGGCGCGGTCGGTAAAGTTGTTCCATTTTTTGAAGCGAAGGTT
GTGGATCTGGATACCGGGAAAACGCTGGGCGTTAATCAGAGAGGCGAATTATGTGTCAGAGGACCTATGA
TTATGTCCGGTTATGTAAACAATCCGGAAGCGACCAACGCCTTGATTGACAAGGATGGATGGCTACATTC
TGGAGACATAGCTTACTGGGACGAAGACGAACACTTCTTCATAGTTGACCGCTTGAAGTCTTTAATTAAA
TACAAAGGATATCAGGTGGCCCCCGCTGAATTGGAATCGATATTGTTACAACACCCCAACATCTTCGACG
CGGGCGTGGCAGGTCTTCCCGACGATGACGCCGGTGAACTTCCCGCCGCCGTTGTTGTTTTGGAGCACGG
AAAGACGATGACGGAAAAAGAGATCGTGGATTACGTGGCCAGTCAAGTAACAACCGCGAAAAAGTTGCGC
GGAGGAGTTGTGTTTGTGGACGAAGTACCGAAAGGTCTTACCGGAAAACTCGACGCAAGAAAAATCAGAG
AGATCCTCATAAAGGCCAAGAAGGGCGGAAAGTCCAAATTGTAACCGCACACCTTACTGGTGTGCGGACT
AGTCCAACTGCAGAAAAGCGGCCGCGGCATCAAATAAAACGAAAGGCTCAGTCGAAAGACTGGGCCTTTC
GTTTTATCTGTTGTTTGTCGGTGAACGCTCTCCTGAGTAGGACAAATCCGCCGCCCTAGAGCATGCGCGT
TCGGCTGCGGCGAGCGGTATCAGCTCACTCAAAGGCGGTAATACGGTTATCCACAGAATCAGGGGATAAC
GCAGGAAAGAACATGTGAGCAAAAGGCCAGCAAAAGGCCAGGAACCGTAAAAAGGCCGCGTTGCTGGCGT
TTTTCCATAGGCTCCGCCCCCCTGACGAGCATCACAAAAATCGACGCTCAAGTCAGAGGTGGCGAAACCC
GACAGGACTATAAAGATACCAGGCGTTTCCCCCTGGAAGCTCCCTCGTGCGCTCTCCTGTTCCGACCCTG
CCGCTTACCGGATACCTGTCCGCCTTTCTCCCTTCGGGAAGCGTGGCGCTTTCTCATAGCTCACGCTGTA
GGTATCTCAGTTCGGTGTAGGTCGTTCGCTCCAAGCTGGGCTGTGTGCACGAACCCCCCGTTCAGCCCGA
CCGCTGCGCCTTATCCGGTAACTATCGTCTTGAGTCCAACCCGGTAAGACACGACTTATCGCCACTGGCA
GCAGCCACTGGTAACAGGATTAGCAGAGCGAGGTATGTAGGCGGTGCTACAGAGTTCTTGAAGTGGTGGC
CTAACTACGGCTACACTAGAAGGACAGTATTTGGTATCTGCGCTCTGCTGAAGCCAGTTACCTTCGGAAA
AAGAGTTGGTAGCTCTTGATCCGGCAAACAAACCACCGCTGGTAGCGGTGGTTTTTTTGTTTGCAAGCAG
CAGATTACGCGCAGAAAAAAAGGATCTCAAGAAGATCCTTTGATCTTTTCTACGGGGTCTGACGCTCAGT
GGAACGAAAACTCACGTTAAGGGATTTTGGTCATGCCCGGGTGCTTGGATTCTCACCAATAAAAAACGCC
CGGCGGCAACCGAGCGTTCTGAACAAATCCAGATGGAGTTCTGAGGTCATTACTGGATCTATCAACAGGA
GTCCAAGCGGTACCGATATCAAATTACGCCCCGCCCTGCCACTCATCGCAGTACTGTTGTAATTCATTAA
GCATTCTGCCGACATGGAAGCCATCACAAACGGCATGATGAACCTGAATCGCCAGCGGCATCAGCACCTT
GTCGCCTTGCGTATAATATTTGCCCATGGTGAAAACGGGGGCGAAGAAGTTGTCCATATTGGCCACGTTT
AAATCAAAACTGGTGAAACTCACCCAGGGATTGGCTGAGACGAAAAACATATTCTCAATAAACCCTTTAG
GGAAATAGGCCAGGTTTTCACCGTAACACGCCACATCTTGCGAATATATGTGTAGAAACTGCCGGAAATC
GTCGTGGTATTCACTCCAGAGCGATGAAAACGTTTCAGTTTGCTCATGGAAAACGGTGTAACAAGGGTGA
ACACTATCCCATATCACCAGCTCACCGTCTTTCATTGCCATACGAAATTCCGGATGAGCATTCATCAGGC
GGGCAAGAATGTGAATAAAGGCCGGATAAAACTTGTGCTTATTTTTCTTTACGGTCTTTAAAAAGGCCGT
AATATCCAGCTGAACGGTCTGGTTATAGGTACATTGAGCAACTGACTGAAATGCCTCAAAATGTTCTTTA
CGATGCCATTGGGATATATCAACGGTGGTATATCCAGTGATTTTTTTCTCCATTTTAGCTTCCTTAGCTC
CTGAAAATCTCGATAACTCAAAAAATACGCCCGGTAGTGATCTTATTTCATTATGGTGAAAGTTGGAACC
TCT
Features (pLannotate 1.2.2; 7 found; start..end, strand, type, name):
     71..99      +  promoter       tac promoter: strong E. coli promoter; hybrid between the trp and lac UV5 promoters
    145..1794    +  CDS            luciferase: firefly luciferase; luc
   1851..1937    +  terminator     rrnB T1 terminator: Escherichia coli rrnB; transcription terminator T1 from the E. coli rrnB gene
   2102..2690    -  rep_origin     ori: high-copy-number ColE1/pMB1/pBR322/pUC origin of replication
   2779..2873    -  terminator     lambda t0 terminator: transcription terminator from phage lambda
   2897..3553    -  CDS            cat: CAT_ECOLX - Experimental evidence at protein level: Swiss-Prot protein existence level 1. This enzyme is an effector of chloramphenicol resistance in bacteria. From Escherichia coli. This protein is used as a marker in many commonly used cloning vectors, such as pACYC184.
   3554..13      -  promoter       cat promoter (across the origin): promoter of the E. coli cat gene encoding chloramphenicol acetyltransferase
