[The description below was written by a language model from this plasmid's Addgene catalogue record and pLannotate feature annotations shown in this document.]
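Description:
AEB-No-aptamer-controlluciferase is a small (about 3.6 kb) bacterial expression plasmid built on the pFTV1 backbone and catalogued as a synthetic biology vector. It replicates in E. coli from a high-copy ColE1/pUC-type origin and is selected with chloramphenicol. Resistance comes from a chloramphenicol acetyltransferase (cat) gene driven by its own promoter and followed by the phage lambda t0 terminator. This marker cassette and the origin are on the opposite strand to the reporter unit.

The payload is a synthetic "no-aptamer control" mRNA. The strong hybrid trp/lac tac promoter drives transcription of a short 5′ leader followed by the firefly luciferase coding sequence, and the transcript ends at the rrnB T1 terminator. Unlike the related riboswitch constructs from the same study, the leader here contains no ligand-binding RNA aptamer, so luciferase translation should not respond specifically to a small molecule. No lac repressor gene or separate operator is annotated in the feature table. The record also does not describe the ribosome binding site or the exact composition of the 5′ untranslated region, and the cloning sites used are listed as unknown.

The plasmid serves as a negative control alongside the AEB-Dopa5 and AEB-T4-2 riboswitch-luciferase plasmids. When the control is exposed to the same ligands, any change in luciferase signal shows the ligands' non-specific effects on expression or on the reporter. Genuine aptamer-mediated regulation by the computationally designed riboswitches can then be separated from this background.
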