Addgene plasmid #63853: AEB-No-aptamer-controlluciferase
Purpose: This pFTV1 vector contains a no-aptamer control mRNA encoding luciferase gene. It should be used when testing AEB-Dopa5, AEB-T4-2 riboswitches to measure their non-specific ligand effect on luciferase expression.
Depositing lab: Howard Salis. Depositing organization: Pennsylvania State University. Publication: Automated physics-based design of synthetic riboswitches from diverse RNA aptamers. Espah Borujeni A, Mishler DM, Wang J, Huso W, Salis HM. Nucleic Acids Res. 2015 Nov 30. pii: gkv1289. 10.1093/nar/gkv1289 PubMed 26621913.
Backbone
  Vector backbone: pFTV1
  Vector type: Synthetic Biology
Growth in bacteria
  Bacterial resistance: Chloramphenicol, 25 μg/mL
  Growth temperature: 37°C
  Growth strain: DH10B
  Copy number: High Copy
Gene/Insert
  Gene/Insert name: No-aptamer control mRNA
  Species: Synthetic
  Promoter: tac
  Cloning method: Restriction Enzyme; 5′ cloning site unknown (unknown if destroyed); 3′ cloning site unknown (unknown if destroyed)
  Sequencing primers: 5′ LucNRev
Terms and licenses: Academic/Nonprofit Terms; Industry Terms: Not Available to Industry
How to cite: AEB-No-aptamer-controlluciferase was a gift from Howard Salis (Addgene plasmid # 63853 ; http://n2t.net/addgene:63853 ; RRID:Addgene_63853)
