>Addgene plasmid #63853 | AEB-No-aptamer-controlluciferase | addgene partial sequence | sequence record 130030 | Ppyralis-luc-R 5'-CAGCCCATATCGTTTCATAGCTTCT-3'
ACGTGATGTTCACCTCGATATGTGCATCTGTAAAAGCAATTGTTCCAGGAACCAGGGCGTATCTCTTCAT
AGCCTTATGCAGTTGCTCTCCAGCGGTTCCATCCTCTAGAGGATAGAATGGCGCCGGGCCTTTCTTTATG
TTTTTGGCGTCTTCGAAAGCTTCCATTTTTTACCTCCTTATTTTTTTTGACGTCCCACACATTATACGAG
CCGATGATTAATTGTCAACAGCTCGGATCCCCTAGGGAATTCCGCGCTCGAGGATATCTGGCGAAAATGA
GACGTTGATCGGCACGTAAGAGGTTCCAACTTTCACCATAATGAAATAAGATCACTACCGGGCGTATTTT
TTGAGTTATCGAGATTTTCAGGAGCTAAGGAAGCTAAAATGGAGAAAAAAATCACTGGATATACCACCGT
TGATATATCCCAATGGCATCGTAAAGAACATTTTGAGGCATTTCAGTCAGTTGCTCAATGTACCTATAAC
CAGACCGTTCAGCTGGATATTACGGCCTTTTTAAAGACCGTAAAGAAAAATAAGCACAAGTTTTATCCGG
CCTTTATTCACATTCTTGCCCGCCTGATGAATGCTCATCCGGAATTTCGTATGGCAATGAAAGACGGTGA
GCTGGTGATATGGGATAGTGTTCACCCTTGTTACACCGTTTTCCATGAGCAAACTGAAACGTTTTCATCG
CTCTGGAGTGAATACCACGACGATTTCCGGCAGTTTCTACACATATATTCGCAAGATGTGGCGTGTTACG
G
